>Addgene plasmid #13586 | integrin alpha9 / alpha2 pcDNA1 neo | depositor full sequence | sequence record 7705 | Author sequence
GGCGTAATCTGCTGCTTGCAAACAAAAAAACCACCGCTACCAGCGGTGGTTTGTTTGCCGGATCAAGAGC
TACCAACTCTTTTTCCGAAGGTAACTGGCTTCAGCAGAGCGCAGATACCAAATACTGTCCTTCTAGTGTA
GCCGTAGTTAGGCCACCACTTCAAGAACTCTGTAGCACCGCCTACATACCTCGCTCTGCTAATCCTGTTA
CCAGTGGCTGCTGCCAGTGGCGATAAGTCGTGTCTTACCGGGTTGGACTCAAGACGATAGTTACCGGATA
AGGCGCAGCGGTCGGGCTGAACGGGGGGTTCGTGCACACAGCCCAGCTTGGAGCGAACGACCTACACCGA
ACTGAGATACCTACAGCGTGAGCATTGAGAAAGCGCCACGCTTCCCGAAGGGAGAAAGGCGGACAGGTAT
CCGGTAAGCGGCAGGGTCGGAACAGGAGAGCGCACGAGGGAGCTTCCAGGGGGAAACGCCTGGTATCTTT
ATAGTCCTGTCGGGTTTCGCCACCTCTGACTTGAGCGTCGATTTTTGTGATGCTCGTCAGGGGGGCGGAG
CCTATGGAAAAACGCCAGCAACGCAAGCTAGCTTCTAGCTAGAAATTGTAAACGTTAATATTTTGTTAAA
ATTCGCGTTAAATTTTTGTTAAATCAGCTCATTTTTTAACCAATAGGCCGAAATCGGCAAAATCCCTTAT
AAATCAAAAGAATAGCCCGAGATAGGGT
[37 nt withheld, positions 729-765]
AAAGAACGTGGACTCCAACGTCAAAGGGCGAAAAACCGTCTATCAGGGCGATGGCC
[115 nt withheld, positions 822-936]
G
[144 nt withheld, positions 938-1081]
ACCGTATAACGTGCTTTCCTCGTTG
[64 nt withheld, positions 1107-1170]
CTGGATTACCGCGGTCTTTCTCAACGTAACACTTTACAGCGGCGCGTCATTTGATATGATGCGCCCCGCT
TCCCGATAAGGGAGCAGGCCAGTAAAAGCATTACCCGTGGTGGGGTTCCCGAGCGGCCAAAGGGAGCAGA
CTCTAAATCTGCCGTCATCGACTTCGAAGGTTCGAATCCTTCCCCCACCACCATCACTTTCAAAAGTCCG
AAAGAATCTGCTCCCTGCTTGTGTGTTGGAGGTCGCTGAGTAGTGCGCGAGTAAAATTTAAGCTACAACA
AGGCAAGGCTTGACCGACAATTGCATGAAGAATCTGCTTAGGGTTAGGCGTTTTGCGCTGCTTCGCGATG
TACGGGCCAGATATACGCGTTGACATTGATTATTGACTAGTTATTAATAGTAATCAATTACGGGGTCATT
AGTTCATAGCCCATATATGGAGTTCCGCGTTACATAACTTACGGTAAATGGCCCGCCTGGCTGACCGCCC
AACGACCCCCGCCCATTGACGTCAATAATGACGTATGTTCCCATAGTAACGCCAATAGGGACTTTCCATT
GACGTCAATGGGTGGACTATTTACGGTAAACTGCCCACTTGGCAGTACATCAAGTGTATCATATGCCAAG
TACGCCCCCTATTGACGTCAATGACGGTAAATGGCCCGCCTGGCATTATGCCCAGTACATGACCTTATGG
GACTTTCCTACTTGGCAGTACATCTACGTATTAGTCATCGCTATTACCATGGTGATGCGGTTTTGGCAGT
ACATCAATGGGCGTGGATAGCGGTTTGACTCACGGGGATTTCCAAGTCTCCACCCCATTGACGTCAATGG
GAGTTTGTTTTGGCACCAAAATCAACGGGACTTTCCAAAATGTCGTAACAACTCCGCCCCATTGACGCAA
ATGGGCGGTAGGCGTGTACGGTGGGAGGTCTATATAAGCAGAGCTCTCTGGCTAACTAGAGAACCCACTG
CTTACTGGCTTATCGAAATTAATACGACTCACTATAGGGAGACCCAAGCTTAGAGCGGGCGCTATGGGGA
GCCGGACGCCAGAGTCCCCTCTCCATGCCGTGCAGCTGCGCTGGGGCCCCCGGCGCCGACCCCCGCTACT
GCCGCTGCTATTGCTGCTCGTGCCGCCGCCACCGCGGGTCGGGGGCTACAACCTGGATCCGCAGCGCCCC
GTGCACTTCCAGGGCCCCGCTGACTCGTTCTTCGGCTACGCAGTTCTGGAGCATTTCCACGACAACACGC
GCTGGGTCCTTGTGGGCGCACCAAAGGCAGATTCCAAATACAGCCCTTCAGTGAAGTCTCCTGGGGCTGT
GTTTAAGTGCCGTGTTCACACCAACCCTGACCGGAGATGCACCGAACTGGACATGGCTCGAGGGAAGAAT
CGGGGCACGTCCTGCGGAAAGACCTGCCGGGAAGACCGCGATGATGAGTGGATGGGGGTGAGCCTGGCCC
GACAGCCCAAGGCTGATGGCCGTGTGTTGGCCTGTGCTCATCGCTGGAAGAACATCTACTATGAAGCCGA
CCACATCCTACCCCATGGCTTCTGCTACATCATCCCCTCCAACCTCCAGGCCAAAGGCAGGACGCTGATC
CCTTGCTATGAAGAGTATAAGAAGAAGTACGGAGAGGAACACGGCTCCTGCCAGGCTGGGATAGCGGGCT
TCTTCACCGAGGAGCTGGTGGTGATGGGTGCTCCAGGGTCATTTTATTGGGCTGGAACCATCAAAGTGCT
GAACCTTACGGACAACACCTATTTAAAACTGAACGACGAAGTGATCATGAACAGGCGGTACACCTACCTG
GGCTACGCAGTGACCGCTGGCCACTTCTCTCACCCGTCCACCATTGATGTGGTAGGAGGTGCCCCACAGG
ACAAAGGCATCGGCAAGGTTTATATTTTCAGAGCTGACCGAAGATCAGGCACCTTAATTAAGATCTTTCA
AGCATCAGGTAAAAAGATGGGCTCTTACTTCGGCTCCTCCTTGTGCGCAGTTGACCTGAATGGGGACGGC
CTCTCTGACCTGCTGGTGGGGGCCCCCATGTTTTCTGAGATCAGGGATGAGGGACAGGTCACTGTCTACA
TCAACAGAGGAAATGGAGCCCTCGAGGAGCAGCTGGCTCTGACTGGGGATGGTGCCTACAATGCCCACTT
TGGAGAGAGCATTGCCAGCCTGGACGATCTGGACAATGATGGGTTCCCAGATGTGGCCATTGGTGCACCC
AAGGAGGATGACTTCGCAGGGGCGGTCTATATCTATCATGGTGATGCCGGTGGGATAGTCCCTCAGTACT
CAATGAAACTGTCTGGGCAGAAGATAAATCCAGTGCTCCGGATGTTTGGTCAGTCCATATCGGGAGGCAT
TGATATGGATGGAAATGGCTATCCTGATGTCACTGTTGGAGCCTTCATGTCCGACAGCGTGGTTCTTCTC
AGAGCAAGGCCTGTCATTACGGTGGATGTCTCCATCTTCCTCCCGGGCTCCATCAACATCACAGCGCCTC
AGTGTCACGACGGACAGCAGCCTGTGAACTGCCTGAACGTCACCACCTGCTTCAGCTTCCATGGCAAACA
CGTTCCAGAAGAGATTGGCCTGAATTATGTTCTGATGGCTGACGTGGCCAAAAAGGAGAAGGGCCAGATG
CCCAGGGTCTACTTTGTGCTGCTGGGAGAGACCATGGGTCAGGTCACAGAGAAGCTGCAGCTGACTTACA
TGGAGGAGACGTGTCGTCACTATGTGGCCCATGTGAAGCGGAGGGTGCAGGACGTCATCAGCCCGATCGT
GTTTGAAGCAGCCTACAGCCTCAGTGAGCATGTGACTGGAGAGGAGGAGAGGGAACTGCCGCCTCTGACA
CCAGTTCTCCGCTGGAAAAAGGGACAAAAGATTGCCCAAAAGAATCAGACTGTTTTTGAAAGGAATTGCC
GTTCAGAGGACTGTGCCGCAGACCTGCAGCTTCAGGGTAAACTGCTGCTCTCCAGTATGGATGAGAAAAC
CCTGTATCTAGCTTTGGGGGCTGTGAAGAACATCTCCCTAAACATCTCTATCTCCAACCTCGGAGATGAT
GCCTATGATGCCAACGTGTCCTTCAATGTTTCCCGGGAGCTCTTCTTCATCAACATGTGGCAGAAGGAGG
AGATGGGCATCTCCTGTGAGCTGCTGGAATCGGACTTCCTCAAATGCAGCGTGGGATTTCCTTTCATGAG
GTCAAAGTCAAAGTATGAATTCAGCGTGATCTTTGATACAAGCCACCTGTCTGGGGAAGAGGAAGTTCTC
AGCTTCATTGTTACTGCTCAGAGTGGCAACACGGAGCGCTCTGAATCCCTGCATGACAACACCCTCGTGC
TGATGGTGCCACTGATGCACGAGGTGGACACGTCCATCACCGGAATCATGTCTCCAACCTCCTTTGTATA
TGGCGAGTCCGTGGACGCAGCCAACTTCATTCAGCTGGATGACCTGGAGTGTCACTTTCAGCCCATCAAT
ATCACCCTTCAGGTCTACAACACTGGCCCAAGCACCCTTCCAGGGTCATCTGTCAGCATCTCTTTCCCTA
ATCGACTCTCATCTGGTGGTGCAGAGATGTTTCATGTCCAGGAAATGGTGGTGGGCCAAGAGAAGGGAAA
CTGCTCTTTCCAGAAAAACCCAACTCCCTGCATCATCCCTCAAGAACAAGAAAATATCTTCCACACAATA
TTTGCTTTTTTCACAAAGTCTGGAAGAAAAGTCTTGGACTGTGAAAAACCAGGAATTTCTTGCCTAACAG
CACACTGTAACTTTAGTGCTCTTGCTAAAGAAGAAAGTCGTACTATAGACATTTACATGCTGCTGAACAC
AGAAATACTGAAAAAGGACAGTTCGTCTGTCATCCAGTTCATGTCCCGCGCCAAGGTGAAGGTGGATCCT
GCCCTAAGGGTGGTGGAAATAGCTCATGGGAACCCAGAAGAGGTGACGGTGGTCTTCGAGGCCCTGCACA
ATCTGGAGCCCCGTGGCTACGTCGTGGGGTGGATCATCGCCATCAGTTTGTTGGTGGGAATCCTCATCTT
CCTGCTGCTGGCCGTACTAGTCTGGAAGCTCGGCTTCTTCAAAAGAAAATATGAAAAGATGACCAAAAAT
CCAGATGAGATTGATGAGACCACAGAGCTCAGTAGCTGAACCAGCAGACCTACCTGCAGTGGGAACCGGC
AGCATCCCAGCCAGGGTTTGCTGTTTGCGTGCATGGATTTCTTGCGGCCGCTCGAGCATGCATCTAGAGG
GCCCTATTCTATAGTGTCACCTAAATGCTAGAGGATCTTTGTGAAGGAACCTTACTTCTGTGGTGTGACA
TAATTGGACAAACTACCTACAGAGATTTAAAGCTCTAAGGTAAATATAAAATTTTTAAGTGTATAATGTG
TTAAACTACTGATTCTAATTGTTTGTGTATTTTAGATTCCAACCTATGGAACTGATGAATGGGAGCAGTG
GTGGAATGCCTTTAATGAGGAAAACCTGTTTTGCTCAGAAGAAATGCCATCTAGTGATGATGAGGCTACT
GCTGACTCTCAACATTCTACTCCTCCAAAAAAGAAGAGAAAGGTAGAAGACCCCAAGGACTTTCCTTCAG
AATTGCTAAGTTTTTTGAGTCATGCTGTGTTTAGTAATAGAACTCTTGCTTGCTTTGCTATTTACACCAC
AAAGGAAAAAGCTGCACTGCTATACAAGAAAATTATGGAAAAATATTTGATGTATAGTGCCTTGACTAGA
GATCATAATCAGCCATACCACATTTGTAGAGGTTTTACTTGCTTTAAAAAACCTCCCACACCTCCCCCTG
AACCTGAAACATAAAATGAATGCAATTGTTGTTGTTAACTTGTTTATTGCAGCTTATAATGGTTACAAAT
AAAGCAATAGCATCACAAATTTCACAAATAAAGCATTTTTTTCACTGCATTCTAGTTGTGGTTTGTCCAA
ACTCATCAATGTATCTTATCATGTCTGGATCTCCCGATCCCCTATGGTGCACTCTCAGTACAATCTGCTC
TGATGCCGCATAGTTAAGCCAGTATCTGCTCCCTGCTTGTGTGTTGGAGGTCGCTGAGTAGTGCGCGAGC
AAAATTTAAGCTACAACAAGGCAAGGCTTGACCGACAATTGCATGAAGAATCTGCTTAGGGTTAGGCGTT
TTGCGCTGCTTCGCGATGTACGGGCCAGATATACGCGTATCTGAGGGGACTAGGGTGTGTTTAGGCGAAA
AGCGGGGCTTCGGTTGTACGCGGTTAGGAGTCCCCTCAGGATATAGTAGTTTCGCTTTTGCATAGGGAGG
GGGAAATGTAGTCTTATGCAATACACTTGTAGTCTTGCAACATGGTAACGATGAGTTAGCAACATGCCTT
ACAAGGAGAGAAAAAGCACCGTGCATGCCGATTGGTGGAAGTAAGGTGGTACGATCGTGCCTTATTAGGA
AGGCAACAGACAGGTCTGACATGGATTGGACGAACCACTGAATTCCGCATTGCAGAGATAATTGTATTTA
AGTGCCTAGCTCGATACAATAAACGCCATTTGACCATTCACCACATTGGTGTGCACCTCCTAAGCTAGCT
TTGCCGCAAGCACTCAGGGCGCAAGGGCTGCTAAAGGAAGCGGAACACGTAGAAAGCCAGTCCGCAGAAA
CGGTGCTGACCCCGGATGAATGTCAGCTACTGGGCTATCTGGACAAGGGAAAACGCAAGCGCAAAGAGAA
AGCAGGTAGCTTGCAGTGGGCTTACATGGCGATAGCTAGACTGGGCGGTTTTATGGACAGCAAGCGAACC
GGAATTGCCAGCTGGGGCGCCCTCTGGTAAGGTTGGGAAGCCCTGCAAAGTAAACTGGATGGCTTTCTTG
CCGCCAAGGATCTGATGGCGCAGGGGATCAAGATCTGATCAAGAGACAGGATGAGGATCGTTTCGCATGA
TTGAACAAGATGGATTGCACGCAGGTTCTCCGGCCGCTTGGGTGGAGAGGCTATTCGGCTATGACTGGGC
ACAACAGACAATCGGCTGCTCTGATGCCGCCGTGTTCCGGCTGTCAGCGCAGGGGCGCCCGGTTCTTTTT
GTCAAGACCGACCTGTCCGGTGCCCTGAATGAACTGCAGGACGAGGCAGCGCGGCTATCGTGGCTGGCCA
CGACGGGCGTTCCTTGCGCAGCTGTGCTCGACGTTGTCACTGAAGCGGGAAGGGACTGGCTGCTATTGGG
CGAAGTGCCGGGGCAGGATCTCCTGTCATCTCACCTTGCTCCTGCCGAGAAAGTATCCATCATGGCTGAT
GCAATGCGGCGGCTGCATACGCTTGATCCGGCTACCTGCCCATTCGACCACCAAGCGAAACATCGCATCG
AGCGAGCACGTACTCGGATGGAAGCCGGTCTTGTCGATCAGGATGATCTGGACGAAGAGCATCAGGGGCT
CGCGCCAGCCGAACTGTTCGCCAGGCTCAAGGCGCGCATGCCCGACGGCGAGGATCTCGTCGTGACCCAT
GGCGATGCCTGCTTGCCGAATATCATGGTGGAAAATGGCCGCTTTTCTGGATTCATCGACTGTGGCCGGC
TGGGTGTGGCGGACCGCTATCAGGACATAGCGTTGGCTACCCGTGATATTGCTGAAGAGCTTGGCGGCGA
ATGGGCTGACCGCTTCCTCGTGCTTTACGGTATCGCCGCTCCCGATTCGCAGCGCATCGCCTTCTATCGC
CTTCTTGACGAGTTCTTCTGAGCGGGACTCTGGGGTTCGAAATGACCGACCAAGCGACGCCCAACCTGCC
ATCACGAGATTTCGATTCCACCGCCGCCTTCTATGAAAGGTTGGGCTTCGGAATCGTTTTCCGGGACGCC
GGCTGGATGATCCTCCAGCGCGGGGATCTCATGCTGGAGTTCTTCGCCCACCCCGGGCTCGATCCCCTCG
CGAGTTGGTTCAGCTGCTGCCTGAGGCTGGACGACCTCGCGGAGTTCTACCGGCAGTGCAAATCCGTCGG
CATCCAGGAAACCAGCAGCGGCTATCCGCGCATCCATGCCCCCGAACTGCAGGAGTGGGGAGGCACGATG
GCCGCTTTGGTCCCGGATCTTTGTGAAGGAACCTTACTTCTGTGGTGTGACATAATTGGACAAACTACCT
ACAGAGATTTAAAGCTCTAAGGTAAATATAAAATTTTTAAGTGTATAATGTGTTAAACTACTGATTCTAA
TTGTTTGTGTATTTTAGATTCCAACCTATGGAACTGATGAATGGGAGCAGTGGTGGAATGCCTTTAATGA
GGAAAACCTGTTTTGCTCAGAAGAAATGCCATCTAGTGATGATGAGGCTACTGCTGACTCTCAACATTCT
ACTCCTCCAAAAAAGAAGAGAAAGGTAGAAGACCCCAAGGACTTTCCTTCAGAATTGCTAAGTTTTTTGA
GTCATGCTGTGTTTAGTAATAGAACTCTTGCTTGCTTTGCTATTTACACCACAAAGGAAAAAGCTGCACT
GCTATACAAGAAAATTATGGAAAAATATTCTGTAACCTTTATAAGTAGGCATAACAGTTATAATCATAAC
ATACTGTTTTTTCTTACTCCACACAGGCATAGAGTGTCTGCTATTAATAACTATGCTCAAAAATTGTGTA
CCTTTAGCTTTTTAATTTGTAAAGGGGTTAATAAGGAATATTTGATGTATAGTGCCTTGACTAGAGATCA
TAATCAGCCATACCACATTTGTAGAGGTTTTACTTGCTTTAAAAAACCTCCCACACCTCCCCCTGAACCT
GAAACATAAAATGAATGCAATTGTTGTTGTTAACTTGTTTATTGCAGCTTATAATGGTTACAAATAAAGC
AATAGCATCACAAATTTCACAAATAAAGCATTTTTTTCACTGCATTCTAGTTGTGGTTTGTCCAAACTCA
TCAATGTATCTTATCATGTCTGGATCGATCCCGCCATGGTATCAACGCCATATTTCTATTTACAGTAGGG
ACCTCTTCGTTGTGTAGGTACCGCTGTATTCCTAGGGAAATAGTAGAGGCACCTTGAACTGTCTGCATCA
GCCATATAGCCCCCGCTGTTCGACTTACAAACACAGGCACAGTACTGACAAACCCATACACCTCCTCTGA
AATACCCATAGTTGCTAGGGCTGTCTCCGAACTCATTACACCCTCCAAAGTCAGAGCTGTAATTTCGCCA
TCAAGGGCAGCGAGGGCTTCTCCAGATAAAATAGCTTCTGCCGAGAGTCCCGTAAGGGTAGACACTTCAG
CTAATCCCTCGATGAGGTCTACTAGAATAGTCAGTGCGGCTCCCATTTTGAAAATTCACTTACTTGATCA
GCTTCAGAAGATGGCGGAGGGCCTCCAACACAGTAATTTTCCTCCCGACTCTTAAAATAGAAAATGTCAA
GTCAGTTAAGCAGGAAGTGGACTAACTGACGCAGCTGGCCGTGCGACATCCTCTTTTAATTAGTTGCTAG
GCAACGCCCTCCAGAGGGCGTGTGGTTTTGCAAGAGGAAGCAAAAGCCTCTCCACCCAGGCCTAGAATGT
TTCCACCCAATCATTACTATGACAACAGCTGTTTTTTTTAGTATTAAGCAGAGGCCGGGGACCCCTGGGC
CCGCTTACTCTGGAGAAAAAGAAGAGAGGCATTGTAGAGGCTTCCAGAGGCAACTTGTCAAAACAGGACT
GCTTCTATTTCTGTCACACTGTCTGGCCCTGTCACAAGGTCCAGCACCTCCATACCCCCTTTAATAAGCA
GTTTGGGAACGGGTGCGGGTCTTACTCCGCCCATCCCGCCCCTAACTCCGCCCAGTTCCGCCCATTCTCC
GCCCCATGGCTGACTAATTTTTTTTATTTATGCAGAGGCCGAGGCCGCCTCGGCCTCTGAGCTATTCCAG
AAGTAGTGAGGAGGCTTTTTTGGAGGCCTAGGCTTTTGCAAAAAGCTAATTC
Features (pLannotate 1.2.2; 29 found; start..end, strand, type, name):
      2..570     +  rep_origin     ori: high-copy-number ColE1/pMB1/pBR322/pUC origin of replication
    603..1061    -  rep_origin     f1 ori (sequence partly withheld): f1 bacteriophage origin of replication; arrow indicates direction of (+) strand synthesis
   1049..1170    -  CDS            M13 gene IV (fragment) (sequence partly withheld): pIV; IV; phage assembly
   1204..1383    +  tRNA           supF: E. coli amber-suppressor tyrosine tRNA
   1542..1921    +  enhancer       CMV enhancer: human cytomegalovirus immediate early enhancer
   1922..2125    +  promoter       CMV promoter: human cytomegalovirus (CMV) immediate early promoter
   2121..2154    +  LTR            5' LTR (truncated) (fragment): truncated 5' long terminal repeat (LTR) from HIV-1
   2170..2188    +  promoter       T7 promoter: promoter for bacteriophage T7 RNA polymerase
   2331..5309    +  CDS            ITGA9: ITA9_HUMAN - Experimental evidence at protein level: Swiss-Prot protein existence level 1. Integrin alpha-9/beta-1 (ITGA9:ITGB1) is a receptor for VCAM1, cytotactin and osteopontin. It recognizes the sequence A-E-I-D- G-I-E-L in cytotactin. From Homo sapiens (Human).
   5448..5466    -  promoter       SP6 promoter: promoter for bacteriophage SP6 RNA polymerase
   5474..5548    +  CDS            small t antigen (fragment): SV40 (simian virus 40) small t antigen
   5550..5615    +  intron         small t intron: SV40 (simian virus 40) small t antigen intron
   5745..5765    +  CDS            SV40 NLS: nuclear localization signal of SV40 (simian virus 40) large T antigen
   5772..5906    +  CDS            LT_POVHA (fragment): Protein inferred from homology: Swiss-Prot protein existence level 3. Isoform large T antigen is a key early protein essential for both driving viral replication and inducing cellular transformation. Plays a role in viral genome replication by driving entry of quiescent cells into the cell cycle and by autoregulating the synthesis of viral early mRNA. Displays highly oncogenic activities by corrupting the host cellular checkpoint mechanisms that guard cell division and the transcription, replication, and repair of DNA. Participates in the modulation of cellular gene expression preceeding viral
   5931..6014    +  CDS            large T antigen (fragment): large T antigen from SV40 (simian virus 40)
   6037..6171    +  polyA_signal   SV40 poly(A) signal: SV40 polyadenylation signal
   6183..6235    -  misc_feature   bom (fragment): basis of mobility region from pBR322
   6366..6459    +  ncRNA          Retro dr1: Accession: RF00214 - Retrovirus direct repeat 1 (dr1)
   6495..6757    +  promoter       RSV promoter: Rous sarcoma virus enhancer/promoter
   6771..7085    +  CDS            tnpA (fragment): TN5P_ECOLX - Also known as tnp. Experimental evidence at protein level: Swiss-Prot protein existence level 1. Mediates transposition of transposon Tn5 by a 'cut and paste' mechanism. First, the monomeric transposase binds the 19 bp inverted DNA repeats flanking the transposon. Then, dimerization of the DNA- bound transposase creates a synaptic DNA complex. After nicking of the first DNA strand, excision of the transposon proceeds through a series of intermediates. The transposase then mediates the insertion of the transposon at a new site by strand transfer. The activity of the wild- type tran
   7117..7908    +  CDS            neo: KKA2_KLEPN - Also known as kan, nptII. Experimental evidence at protein level: Swiss-Prot protein existence level 1. Resistance to kanamycin, neomycin, paromomycin, ribostamycin, butirosin and gentamicin B. From Klebsiella pneumoniae.
   7932..8279    +  CDS            ble (fragment): BLE_KLEPN - Experimental evidence at protein level: Swiss-Prot protein existence level 1. Binding protein with a strong affinity to the bleomycin family of antibiotics. Binds to CL990; an antimitotic-antibiotic compound. From Klebsiella pneumoniae.
   8332..8397    +  intron         small t intron: SV40 (simian virus 40) small t antigen intron
   8527..8547    +  CDS            SV40 NLS: nuclear localization signal of SV40 (simian virus 40) large T antigen
   8866..8949    +  CDS            large T antigen (fragment): large T antigen from SV40 (simian virus 40)
   8972..9106    +  polyA_signal   SV40 poly(A) signal: SV40 polyadenylation signal
   9108..9476    -  CDS            VP2_POVMA (fragment): Experimental evidence at protein level: Swiss-Prot protein existence level 1. [Isoform VP3]: structural protein that resides within the core of the capsid surrounded by 72 VP1 pentamers. Following virus endocytosis and trafficking to the endoplasmic reticulum, VP2 and VP3 form oligomers and integrate into the endoplasmic reticulum membrane. Heterooligomer VP2-VP3 may create a viroporin for transporting the viral genome across the endoplasmic reticulum membrane to the cytoplasm. Nuclear entry of the viral DNA involves the selective exposure and importin recognition of VP2 or Vp3 nuclear localiz
   9844..9942    -  CDS            VP1_POVMP (fragment): Experimental evidence at protein level: Swiss-Prot protein existence level 1. Forms an icosahedral capsid with a T=7 symmetry and a 40 nm diameter. The capsid is composed of 72 pentamers linked to each other by disulfide bonds and associated with VP2 or VP3 proteins. Interacts with terminal alpha(2,3)-linked sialic acids on the cell surface to provide virion attachment to target cell. This attachment induces virion internalization predominantly through caveolin-mediated endocytosis. Once attached, the virion is internalized by caveolin- mediated endocytosis and traffics to the endoplasmic reti
   9953..10088   +  rep_origin     SV40 ori: SV40 origin of replication
