[The description below was written by a language model from this plasmid's Addgene catalogue record and pLannotate feature annotations shown in this document.]
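Description:
Integrin alpha9 / alpha2 pcDNA1 neo is a mammalian expression plasmid built on the Invitrogen pcDNAI neo backbone (about 7 kb; the full depositor sequence is roughly 10.1 kb). It carries a human ITGA9 cDNA of about 3.2 kb, engineered as a chimera in which the integrin alpha9 cytoplasmic domain is replaced by that of integrin alpha2. The insert was cloned between HindIII and NotI sites, both retained. It sits downstream of the CMV immediate-early enhancer/promoter and is followed by an SV40 small t intron and SV40 polyadenylation signal. T7 and SP6 promoters flank the insert and serve as sequencing primer sites. The annotated ITGA9 coding match covers most of the insert; the swapped alpha2 tail is not annotated separately.

The plasmid has no conventional bacterial resistance gene. Instead it encodes the supF amber-suppressor tRNA. It is therefore propagated in a strain carrying the P3 episome, where supF suppresses amber mutations in the episomal ampicillin and tetracycline resistance genes, which explains the dual-antibiotic selection. A ColE1/pUC-type origin supports replication in E. coli, and an f1 origin allows single-stranded DNA production. For mammalian cells, a second cassette places the Tn5-derived neo gene under the RSV promoter with its own SV40 intron and poly(A) signal, giving G418 selection of stable transfectants. An SV40 origin is annotated, which permits episomal replication in cells that supply large T antigen; adjacent polyomavirus-derived fragments are also present.

According to the associated publication, chimeras of this kind were used to examine how the alpha9 cytoplasmic domain affects cell spreading and migration, including its dependence on the adaptor protein paxillin.
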