Addgene plasmid #13586: integrin alpha9 / alpha2 pcDNA1 neo
Depositing lab: Dean Sheppard. Depositing organization: University of California, San Francisco (UCSF). Publication: The cytoplasmic domain of the integrin alpha9 subunit requires the adaptor protein paxillin to inhibit cell spreading but promotes cell migration in a paxillin-independent manner. Young BA, Taooka Y, Liu S, Askins KJ, Yokosaki Y, Thomas SM, Sheppard D. Mol Biol Cell. 2001 Oct . 12(10):3214-25. 10.1091/mbc.12.10.3214 PubMed 11598204.
Backbone
  Vector backbone: pcDNAI neo
  Backbone manufacturer: Invitrogen
  Backbone size w/o insert (bp): 7000
  Vector type: Mammalian Expression
  Selectable markers: Neomycin (select with G418)
Growth in bacteria
  Bacterial resistance: Ampicillin and Tetracycline, 100 & 10 μg/mL
  Growth temperature: 37°C
  Growth strain: Top10/P3
  Growth instructions: Plasmid contains SupF. Grow in TOP10/P3 cells.
  Copy number: Unknown
Gene/Insert
  Gene/Insert name: integrin alpha 9 / alpha 2 (alt name: ITGA9)
  Species: H. sapiens (human)
  Insert size (bp): 3200
  Mutation: Integrin alpha 9 chimera containing the cytoplasmic domain of integrin alpha 2
  GenBank ID: NM_002207
  Entrez Gene: ITGA9 (a.k.a. ALPHA-RLC, ITGA4L, RLC)
  Cloning method: Restriction Enzyme; 5′ cloning site HindIII (not destroyed); 3′ cloning site NotI (not destroyed)
  Sequencing primers: 5′ T7; 3′ SP6
Terms and licenses: Academic/Nonprofit Terms; Industry Terms: Not Available to Industry
Depositor comments: See article for cloning details.
How to cite: integrin alpha9 / alpha2 pcDNA1 neo was a gift from Dean Sheppard (Addgene plasmid # 13586 ; http://n2t.net/addgene:13586 ; RRID:Addgene_13586)
