>Addgene plasmid #13586 | integrin alpha9 / alpha2 pcDNA1 neo | addgene partial sequence | sequence record 84879 | CMV-F 5'-CGCAAATGGGCGGTAGGCGTG-3'
AGCTCTCTGGCTAACTAGAGAACCCACTGCTTACTGGCTTATCGAAATTAATACGACTCACTATAGGGAG
ACCCAAGCTTAGAGCGGGCGCTATGGGGAGCCGGACGCCAGAGTCCCCTCTCCATGCCGTGCAGCTGCGC
TGGGGCCCCCGGCGCCGACCCCCGCTACTGCCGCTGCTATTGCTGCTCGTGCCGCCGCCACCGCGGGTCG
GGGGCTACAACCTGGATCCGCAGCGCCCCGTGCACTTCCAGGGCCCCGCTGACTCGTTCTTCGGCTACGC
AGTTCTGGAGCATTTCCACGACAACACGCGCTGGGTCCTTGTGGGCGCACCAAAGGCAGATTCCAAATAC
AGCCCTTCAGTGAAGTCTCCTGGGGCTGTGTTTAAGTGCCGTGTTCACACCAACCCTGACCGGAGATGCA
CCGAACTGGACATGGCTCGAGGGAAGAATCGGGGCACGTCCTGCGGAAAGACCTGCCGGGAAGACCGCGA
TGATGAGTGGATGGGGGTGAGCCTGGCCCGACAGCCCAAGGCTGATGGCCGTGTGTTGGCCTGTGCTCAT
CGCTGGAAGAACATCTACTATGAAGCCGACCACATCCTACCCCATGGCTTCTGCTACATCATCCCCTCCA
ACCTCCAGGCCAAAGGCAGGACGCTGATCCCTTGCTATGAAGAGTATAAGAAGAAGTACGGAGAGGAACA
CGGCTCCTGCCAGGCTGGGATAGCGGGCTTCTTCACCGAGGAGCTGGTGGTGATGGGTGCTCCAGGGTCA
TTTTATTGGGCTGGAACCATCAAAGTGCTGAACCTTACGGACAACACCTATTTAAAACTGAACGACGAAG
TGATCATGAACAGGCGGTACACCTACCTGGGCTACGCAGTGACCGCTGGCCACTTCTCTCACCCGTCCAC
CATTGATGTGGTAGGAGGTGCCC
