>Addgene plasmid #13586 | integrin alpha9 / alpha2 pcDNA1 neo | addgene partial sequence | sequence record 84881 | Sp6 5'-ATTTAGGTGACACTATAG-3'
AGCGGCCGCAAGAAATCCATGCACGCAAACAGCAAACCCTGGCTGGGATGCTGCCGGTTCCCACTGCAGG
TAGGTCTGCTGGTTCAGCTACTGAGCTCTGTGGTCTCATCAATCTCATCTGGATTTTTGGTCATCTTTTC
ATATTTTCTTTTGAAGAAGCCGAGCTTCCAGACTAGTACGGCCAGCAGCAGGAAGATGAGGATTCCCACC
AACAAACTGATGGCGATGATCCACCCCACGACGTAGCCACGGGGCTCCAGATTGTGCAGGGCCTCGAAGA
CCACCGTCACCTCTTCTGGGTTCCCATGAGCTATTTCCACCACCCTTAGGGCAGGATCCACCTTCACCTT
GGCGCGGGACATGAACTGGATGACAGACGAACTGTCCTTTTTCAGTATTTCTGTGTTCAGCAGCATGTAA
ATGTCTATAGTACGACTTTCTTCTTTAGCAAGAGCACTAAAGTTACAGTGTGCTGTTAGGCAAGAAATTC
CTGGTTTTTCACAGTCCAAGACTTTTCTTCCAGACTTTGTGAAAAAAGCAAATATTGTGTGGAAGATATT
TTCTTGTTCTTGAGGGATGATGCAGGGAGTTGGGTTTTTCTGGAAAGAGCAGTTTCCCTTCTCTTGGCCC
ACCACCATTTCCTGGACATGAAACATCTCTGCACCACCAGATGAGAGTCGATTAGGGAAAGAGATGCTGA
CAGATGACCCTGGAAGGGTGCTTGGGCCAGTGTTGTAGACCTGAAGGGTGATATTGATGGGCTGAAAGTG
ACACTCCAGGTCATCCAGCTGAATGAAGTTGGCTGCGTCCACGGACTCGCCATATACAAAGGAGGTTGGA
GACATGATTCCGGTGATGGACGTGTCCACCTCGTGCATCAGTGGCACCATCAGCACGAGGGTGTTG
